Addgene plasmid #23920: pDONR223-EPHA6
Depositing lab: William Hahn & David Root. Depositing organization: Dana-Farber Cancer Institute. Publication: COT drives resistance to RAF inhibition through MAP kinase pathway reactivation. Johannessen CM, Boehm JS, Kim SY, Thomas SR, Wardwell L, Johnson LA, Emery CM, Stransky N, Cogdill AP, Barretina J, Caponigro G, Hieronymus H, Murray RR, Salehi-Ashtiani K, Hill DE, Vidal M, Zhao JJ, Yang X, Alkan O, Kim S, Harris JL, Wilson CJ, Myer VE, Finan PM, Root DE, Roberts TM, Golub T, Flaherty KT, Dummer R, Weber BL, Sellers WR, Schlegel R, Wargo JA, Hahn WC, Garraway LA. Nature. 2010 Dec 16;468(7326):968-72. doi: 10.1038/nature09627 PubMed 21107320.
Backbone
  Vector backbone: pDONR223
  Backbone manufacturer: Invitrogen
  Backbone size w/o insert (bp): 5005
  Vector type: Gateway Donor vector
Growth in bacteria
  Bacterial resistance: Spectinomycin, 50 μg/mL
  Growth temperature: 37°C
  Growth strain: DH5alpha
  Copy number: High Copy
Gene/Insert
  Gene/Insert name: EPHA6 (alt name: EPH receptor A6)
  Species: H. sapiens (human)
  Entrez Gene: EPHA6 (a.k.a. EHK-2, EHK2, EK12, EPA6, HEK12, PRO57066)
  Cloning method: Gateway Cloning
  Sequencing primers: 5′ M13pUC-fwd; 3′ M13rev
Terms and licenses: Academic/Nonprofit Terms; Industry Terms: Not Available to Industry
Depositor comments: The ORF has no Stop codon. This design enables easy recombination into a destination vector to add an epitope tag of choice and Stop codon to the ORF. Do NOT use this plasmid directly for transfections. A set of 4 custom lentiviral vectors is available ( pLX301 (http://www.addgene.org/25895/) , pLX302 (http://www.addgene.org/25896/) , pLX303 (http://www.addgene.org/25897/) , pLX304 (http://www.addgene.org/25890/) ) to be used to express these ORFs in mammalian cells. These plasmids are not included in the kit and must be ordered separately.
How to cite: pDONR223-EPHA6 was a gift from William Hahn & David Root (Addgene plasmid # 23920 ; http://n2t.net/addgene:23920 ; RRID:Addgene_23920)
