[The description below was written by a language model from this plasmid's Addgene catalogue record.]
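Description:
pDONR223-EPHA6 is a Gateway entry clone built on the Invitrogen pDONR223 donor vector backbone (about 5 kb without insert), carrying the open reading frame of human EPHA6 (EPH receptor A6, also known as EHK2 or HEK12), a member of the Eph family of receptor tyrosine kinases. The plasmid is maintained in E. coli at high copy number and is selected with spectinomycin. The ORF was introduced by Gateway recombination, so in keeping with the general design of such clones it should be flanked by attL-type recombination sites that allow transfer into any compatible destination vector through an LR reaction. No feature table accompanies the record, so the exact positions of these sites, the origin of replication and other backbone elements are not documented here. M13 forward and reverse primer sites flank the insert for sequence verification.

The vector is a shuttle and storage clone rather than an expression construct: the record lists no eukaryotic promoter, and the depositors state explicitly that it should not be used directly for transfection. The EPHA6 ORF deliberately lacks a stop codon, so that after recombination into a destination vector the coding sequence reads through into a C-terminal epitope tag and stop codon supplied by that vector. The depositors point to a companion set of lentiviral destination vectors (pLX301 to pLX304), obtained separately, for expressing the ORF in mammalian cells. The clone belongs to a kit-style collection of ORFs, and the associated publication concerns resistance to RAF inhibition through reactivation of the MAP kinase pathway, suggesting use in gain-of-function expression studies of this kind.
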