>Addgene plasmid #23920 | pDONR223-EPHA6 | addgene partial sequence | sequence record 29755 | 23920 with M13pUC-fwd
ATAATGATTTTATTTTGACTGATAGTGACCTGTTCGTTGCAACAAATTGATGAGCAATTCTTTTTTATAA
TGCCAACTTTGTACAAAAAAGTTGGCACCATGCAATTCCCCTCGCCTCCAGCCGCGAGGAGCTCCCCGGC
GCCGCAGGCAGCGTCCTCCTCCGAAGCAGCTGCACCTGCAACTGGGCAGCCTGGACCCTCGTGCCCTGTT
CCCGGGACCTCGCGCAGGGGGCGCCCCGGGACACCCCCTGCGGGCCGGGTGGAGGAGGAAGAGGAGGAGG
AGGAAGAAGACGTGGACAAGGACCCCCATCCTACCCAGAACACCTGCCTGCGCTGCCGCCACTTCTCTTT
AAGGGAGAGGAAAAGAGAGCCTAGGAGAACCATGGGGGGCTGCGAAGTCCGGGAATTTCTTTTGCAATTT
GGTTTCTTCTTGCCTCTGCTGACAGCGTGGCCAGGCGACTGCAGTCACGTCTCCAACAACCAAGTTGTGT
TGCTTGATACAACAACTGTACTGGGAGAGCTAGGATGGAAAACATATCCATTAAATGGGTGGGATGCCAT
CACTGAAATGGATGAACATAATAGGCCCATTCACACATACCAGGTATGTAATGTAATGGAACCAAACCAA
AACAACTGGCTTCGTA
