>Addgene plasmid #23920 | pDONR223-EPHA6 | addgene partial sequence | sequence record 119440 | M13-Rev 5'-CAGGAAACAGCTATGACC-3'
TCAGCTGGATGGCAAATAATGATTTTATTTTGACTGATAGTGACCTGTTCGTTGCAACAAATTGATAAGC
AATGCTTTCTTATAATGCCAACTTTGTACAAGAAAGTTGGCCCTCCTGTGTCACTTGGTGGGCTCCATTC
CAAAATAAGGGCTGTTTCATTGATGTTAAAAACCACATTCCTAGGAGCTGAAGGTGGCCTGGTACATGCC
ATAGAAGGTGGGTCTTTTTCAGCTCGGAAATAACCCTTTTCACACTGACAGACAGAAGTTGCTTCCATGT
ATGTTAAACTGTGTGGAGGACATTTAGAACATTTTGTGTTCCCAGCAAAAGCTTTATAGAATCCTGGTCT
GCAAGCATGGCAAGAACCCTCAATTTCTTCATATCCTGTACTGCAGATGCACCTTCCAAGAGGAACCAGC
CAATCTCCATCAGCTCCACAATACAGTTTAGGAGTGTCACGCTCTTCAGCACTCTTCACACAAGAACCCC
GTACTTCAACCAAAGAGGAGGAATCAACCCTTGGAATGGTATCAGGAAACATGGCCAAGTTACGAACAGT
GAAGGGGCATTTCTTGTAGAAAACACGGACTGAAACCAGGGCAATGCACGCCCCAATGTCTTGAAAAGCC
AGATAAAATCCTTTCCTTTCTATAGGCCCCACCTCACGAATTTCAGTGTTGAGTTTGAGGATGCGATCAC
CCAAATCCATCTGGGTAAAACTCTCATCAGCAGCAATTGTGTCGATCTTTGTATACTGGTTTGGCTTGAA
TTTAATTCCGTGGGACTCATCTGATTCCATATAAAACAGATTAAATGTTTCTTTGCAAGTCCCCAAGACC
CATGGGATGCTGTTACAATCCCTTAGTGTGAATTTCATTTCCACATAAAT
